Addgene plasmid #219331: SFFV-E2F5-Brd 408
Purpose: Transcription factor E2F5 with a specific barcode assigned.
Depositing lab: Filipe Pereira. Depositing organization: Center for Neuroscience and Cell Biology, University of Coimbra. Publication: A combinatorial transcription factor screening platform for immune cell reprogramming. Kurochkin I, Altman AR, Caiado I, Pertiga-Cabral D, Halitzki E, Minaeva M, Zimmermannova O, Henriques-Oliveira L, Klein D, Nair M, Oliveira D, Cajal LR, Knittel R, Feick C, Ringner M, Martin M, Cirovic B, Pires CF, Rosa FF, Sitnicka E, Theis FJ, Pereira CF. Cell Syst. 2026 Jan 21;17(1):101457. doi: 10.1016/j.cels.2025.101457. Epub 2026 Jan 14. PubMed 41539305.
Backbone
  Vector backbone: SFFV-MCS
  Backbone size w/o insert (bp): 6638
  Vector type: Lentiviral
Growth in bacteria
  Bacterial resistance: Ampicillin, 100 μg/mL
  Growth temperature: 37°C
  Growth strain: NEB Stable
  Copy number: High Copy
Gene/Insert
  Gene/Insert name: E2F5
  Species: H. sapiens (human)
  Insert size (bp): 1038
  Entrez Gene: E2F5 (a.k.a. E2F-5)
  Promoter: The spleen focus-forming virus (SFFV) promoter
  Cloning method: Restriction Enzyme; 5′ cloning site Bsp119I (not destroyed); 3′ cloning site BstHI (not destroyed)
Terms and licenses: Academic/Nonprofit Terms; Industry Terms: Not Available to Industry
Depositor comments: Barcode sequence cloned into XbaI restriction site. Design of plasmid is as follows: SFFV-[TF sequence]-WPRE-[Barcode sequence].
How to cite: SFFV-E2F5-Brd 408 was a gift from Filipe Pereira (Addgene plasmid # 219331 ; http://n2t.net/addgene:219331 ; RRID:Addgene_219331)
