[The description below was written by a language model from this plasmid's Addgene catalogue record and pLannotate feature annotations shown in this document.]
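Description:
SFFV-E2F5-Brd 408 is a third-generation-style, self-inactivating HIV-1 lentiviral transfer plasmid built on the SFFV-MCS backbone, carrying the human transcription factor E2F5 together with an assigned DNA barcode. It is maintained in E. coli through a high-copy ColE1/pUC-type origin and selected with ampicillin via the β-lactamase gene. An f1 origin, lac regulatory remnants, and T7 and T3 promoters are carried over from the parental cloning vector. The sequenced plasmid is about 7.7 kb.

The viral genome is transcribed in packaging cells from an RSV enhancer/promoter fused to a truncated 5' LTR, which makes genomic RNA production Tat-independent. It contains the Ψ packaging signal with a gag fragment, the Rev response element for nuclear export of unspliced RNA, and the cPPT/CTS, which aids nuclear import of the reverse-transcribed genome. It ends in a ΔU3 3' LTR that inactivates LTR promoter activity after integration, followed by an SV40 polyadenylation signal and SV40 origin sequence. Within this frame, the spleen focus-forming virus (SFFV) promoter, which is strongly active in haematopoietic cells, drives the roughly 1 kb E2F5 open reading frame cloned between flanking multiple cloning site remnants. A WPRE downstream enhances transcript stability and expression. According to the depositor, the barcode was inserted at an XbaI site after the WPRE, so it lies within the expressed transcript; the feature table does not annotate it separately. No tag, reporter or mammalian selection marker is annotated.

The plasmid belongs to a barcoded transcription factor collection for combinatorial screening in immune cell reprogramming, where the barcode identifies which factors each transduced cell received.
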