Features (pLannotate 1.2.2; 29 found; start..end, strand, type, name):
     94..112     -  promoter       T7 promoter: promoter for bacteriophage T7 RNA polymerase
    120..275     +  CDS            lacZα (fragment): LacZα fragment of β-galactosidase; lacZ fragment
    280..708     +  rep_origin     f1 ori (sequence partly withheld): f1 bacteriophage origin of replication; arrow indicates direction of (+) strand synthesis
    761..865     +  promoter       AmpR promoter: bla
    866..1726    +  CDS            AmpR: β-lactamase; bla; confers resistance to ampicillin, carbenicillin, and related antibiotics
   1897..2485    +  rep_origin     ori: high-copy-number ColE1/pMB1/pBR322/pUC origin of replication
   2668..2760    +  CDS            lacI (fragment): lac repressor; lacI; The lac repressor binds to the lac operator to inhibit transcription in E. coli. This inhibition can be relieved by adding lactose or isopropyl-β-D-thiogalactopyranoside (IPTG).
   2773..2794    +  protein_bind   CAP binding site: CAP binding activates transcription in the presence of cAMP. E. coli catabolite activator protein
   2809..2839    +  promoter       lac promoter: promoter for the E. coli lac operon
   2847..2863    +  protein_bind   lac operator: The lac repressor binds to the lac operator to inhibit transcription in E. coli. This inhibition can be relieved by adding lactose or isopropyl-β-D-thiogalactopyranoside (IPTG). lac repressor encoded by lacI
   2908..2926    +  promoter       T3 promoter: promoter for bacteriophage T3 RNA polymerase
   2954..3180    +  promoter       RSV promoter: Rous sarcoma virus enhancer/promoter
   3181..3361    +  LTR            5' LTR (truncated): truncated 5' long terminal repeat (LTR) from HIV-1
   3408..3533    +  misc_feature   HIV-1 Ψ: packaging signal of human immunodeficiency virus type 1
   3517..3880    +  CDS            HIV-1 gag (fragment): gag protein from human immunodeficiency virus 1; gag
   4026..4259    +  misc_feature   RRE: The Rev response element (RRE) of HIV-1 allows for Rev-dependent mRNA export from the nucleus to the cytoplasm.
   4636..4736    +  CDS            Rev (fragment): human immunodeficiency virus 1 (HIV-1) Rev protein; rev; enhances nuclear export of unspliced and incompletely spliced viral mRNAs
   4755..4872    +  misc_feature   cPPT/CTS: central polypurine tract and central termination sequence of HIV-1
   4906..5307    +  promoter       SFFV promoter: spleen focus-forming virus long terminal repeat (LTR) promoter
   5317..5340    +  misc_feature   MCS (fragment): pBluescript multiple cloning site
   5365..6399    +  CDS            E2F5: E2F5_HUMAN - Experimental evidence at protein level: Swiss-Prot protein existence level 1. Transcriptional activator that binds to E2F sites, these sites are present in the promoter of many genes whose products are involved in cell proliferation. May mediate growth factor-initiated signal transduction. It is likely involved in the early responses of resting cells to growth factor stimulation. Specifically required for multiciliate cell differentiation: together with MCIDAS and E2F5, binds and activate genes required for centriole biogenesis. From Homo sapiens (Human).
   6410..6435    +  misc_feature   MCS (fragment): pBluescript multiple cloning site
   6435..6494    +  CDS            S (fragment): HBSAG_WHV6 - Experimental evidence at transcript level: Swiss-Prot protein existence level 2. The middle envelope protein plays an important role in the budding of the virion. It is involved in the induction of budding in a nucleocapsid independent way. In this process the majority of envelope proteins bud to form subviral lipoprotein particles of 22 nm of diameter that do not contain a nucleocapsid (By similarity). From Woodchuck hepatitis B virus (isolate w64/pWS23) (WHV).
   6626..7029    +  misc_feature   WPRE: woodchuck hepatitis virus posttranscriptional regulatory element
   7087..7146    +  CDS            nef (fragment): NEF_HV1Z2 - Experimental evidence at protein level: Swiss-Prot protein existence level 1. Extracellular Nef protein targets CD4(+) T-lymphocytes for apoptosis by interacting with CXCR4 surface receptors. From Human immunodeficiency virus type 1 group M subtype D (isolate Z2/CDC-Z34) (HIV-1).
   7148..7381    +  LTR            3' LTR (ΔU3): self-inactivating 3' long terminal repeat (LTR) from HIV-1
   7453..7574    +  polyA_signal   SV40 poly(A) signal: SV40 polyadenylation signal
   7593..7614    +  rep_origin     SV40 ori (fragment): SV40 origin of replication
   7614..73      +  rep_origin     SV40 ori (across the origin): SV40 origin of replication
>Addgene plasmid #219331 | SFFV-E2F5-Brd 408 | addgene full sequence | sequence record 449074 | Addgene NGS Result
ATTTATGCAGAGGCCGAGGCCGCCTCGGCCTCTGAGCTATTCCAGAAGTAGTGAGGAGGCTTTTTTGGAG
GCCTAGGGACGTACCCAATTCGCCCTATAGTGAGTCGTATTACGCGCGCTCACTGGCCGTCGTTTTACAA
CGTCGTGACTGGGAAAACCCTGGCGTTACCCAACTTAATCGCCTTGCAGCACATCCCCCTTTCGCCAGCT
GGCGTAATAGCGAAGAGGCCCGCACCGATCGCCCTTCCCAACAGTTGCGCAGCCTGAATGGCGAATGGG
[124 nt withheld, positions 280-403]
C
[91 nt withheld, positions 405-495]
A
[49 nt withheld, positions 497-545]
CCTTTGACGTTGGAGTCCACGTTCTTT
[37 nt withheld, positions 573-609]
ACCCTATCTCGGTCTATTCTTTTGATTTATAAGGGATTTTGCCGATTTCGGCCTATTGGTTAAAAAATGA
GCTGATTTAACAAAAATTTAACGCGAATTTTAACAAAATATTAACGCTTACAATTTAGGTGGCACTTTTC
GGGGAAATGTGCGCGGAACCCCTATTTGTTTATTTTTCTAAATACATTCAAATATGTATCCGCTCATGAG
ACAATAACCCTGATAAATGCTTCAATAATATTGAAAAAGGAAGAGTATGAGTATTCAACATTTCCGTGTC
GCCCTTATTCCCTTTTTTGCGGCATTTTGCCTTCCTGTTTTTGCTCACCCAGAAACGCTGGTGAAAGTAA
AAGATGCTGAAGATCAGTTGGGTGCACGAGTGGGTTACATCGAACTGGATCTCAACAGCGGTAAGATCCT
TGAGAGTTTTCGCCCCGAAGAACGTTTTCCAATGATGAGCACTTTTAAAGTTCTGCTATGTGGCGCGGTA
TTATCCCGTATTGACGCCGGGCAAGAGCAACTCGGTCGCCGCATACACTATTCTCAGAATGACTTGGTTG
AGTACTCACCAGTCACAGAAAAGCATCTTACGGATGGCATGACAGTAAGAGAATTATGCAGTGCTGCCAT
AACCATGAGTGATAACACTGCGGCCAACTTACTTCTGACAACGATCGGAGGACCGAAGGAGCTAACCGCT
TTTTTGCACAACATGGGGGATCATGTAACTCGCCTTGATCGTTGGGAACCGGAGCTGAATGAAGCCATAC
CAAACGACGAGCGTGACACCACGATGCCTGTAGCAATGGCAACAACGTTGCGCAAACTATTAACTGGCGA
ACTACTTACTCTAGCTTCCCGGCAACAATTAATAGACTGGATGGAGGCGGATAAAGTTGCAGGACCACTT
CTGCGCTCGGCCCTTCCGGCTGGCTGGTTTATTGCTGATAAATCTGGAGCCGGTGAGCGTGGGTCTCGCG
GTATCATTGCAGCACTGGGGCCAGATGGTAAGCCCTCCCGTATCGTAGTTATCTACACGACGGGGAGTCA
GGCAACTATGGATGAACGAAATAGACAGATCGCTGAGATAGGTGCCTCACTGATTAAGCATTGGTAACTG
TCAGACCAAGTTTACTCATATATACTTTAGATTGATTTAAAACTTCATTTTTAATTTAAAAGGATCTAGG
TGAAGATCCTTTTTGATAATCTCATGACCAAAATCCCTTAACGTGAGTTTTCGTTCCACTGAGCGTCAGA
CCCCGTAGAAAAGATCAAAGGATCTTCTTGAGATCCTTTTTTTCTGCGCGTAATCTGCTGCTTGCAAACA
AAAAAACCACCGCTACCAGCGGTGGTTTGTTTGCCGGATCAAGAGCTACCAACTCTTTTTCCGAAGGTAA
CTGGCTTCAGCAGAGCGCAGATACCAAATACTGTTCTTCTAGTGTAGCCGTAGTTAGGCCACCACTTCAA
GAACTCTGTAGCACCGCCTACATACCTCGCTCTGCTAATCCTGTTACCAGTGGCTGCTGCCAGTGGCGAT
AAGTCGTGTCTTACCGGGTTGGACTCAAGACGATAGTTACCGGATAAGGCGCAGCGGTCGGGCTGAACGG
GGGGTTCGTGCACACAGCCCAGCTTGGAGCGAACGACCTACACCGAACTGAGATACCTACAGCGTGAGCT
ATGAGAAAGCGCCACGCTTCCCGAAGGGAGAAAGGCGGACAGGTATCCGGTAAGCGGCAGGGTCGGAACA
GGAGAGCGCACGAGGGAGCTTCCAGGGGGAAACGCCTGGTATCTTTATAGTCCTGTCGGGTTTCGCCACC
TCTGACTTGAGCGTCGATTTTTGTGATGCTCGTCAGGGGGGCGGAGCCTATGGAAAAACGCCAGCAACGC
GGCCTTTTTACGGTTCCTGGCCTTTTGCTGGCCTTTTGCTCACATGTTCTTTCCTGCGTTATCCCCTGAT
TCTGTGGATAACCGTATTACCGCCTTTGAGTGAGCTGATACCGCTCGCCGCAGCCGAACGACCGAGCGCA
GCGAGTCAGTGAGCGAGGAAGCGGAAGAGCGCCCAATACGCAAACCGCCTCTCCCCGCGCGTTGGCCGAT
TCATTAATGCAGCTGGCACGACAGGTTTCCCGACTGGAAAGCGGGCAGTGAGCGCAACGCAATTAATGTG
AGTTAGCTCACTCATTAGGCACCCCAGGCTTTACACTTTATGCTTCCGGCTCGTATGTTGTGTGGAATTG
TGAGCGGATAACAATTTCACACAGGAAACAGCTATGACCATGATTACGCCAAGCGCGCAATTAACCCTCA
CTAAAGGGAACAAAAGCTGGAGCTGCAAGCTTAATGTAGTCTTATGCAATACTCTTGTAGTCTTGCAACA
TGGTAACGATGAGTTAGCAACATGCCTTACAAGGAGAGAAAAAGCACCGTGCATGCCGATTGGTGGAAGT
AAGGTGGTACGATCGTGCCTTATTAGGAAGGCAACAGACGGGTCTGACATGGATTGGACGAACCACTGAA
TTGCCGCATTGCAGAGATATTGTATTTAAGTGCCTAGCTCGATACATAAACGGGTCTCTCTGGTTAGACC
AGATCTGAGCCTGGGAGCTCTCTGGCTAACTAGGGAACCCACTGCTTAAGCCTCAATAAAGCTTGCCTTG
AGTGCTTCAAGTAGTGTGTGCCCGTCTGTTGTGTGACTCTGGTAACTAGAGATCCCTCAGACCCTTTTAG
TCAGTGTGGAAAATCTCTAGCAGTGGCGCCCGAACAGGGACTTGAAAGCGAAAGGGAAACCAGAGGAGCT
CTCTCGACGCAGGACTCGGCTTGCTGAAGCGCGCACGGCAAGAGGCGAGGGGCGGCGACTGGTGAGTACG
CCAAAAATTTTGACTAGCGGAGGCTAGAAGGAGAGAGATGGGTGCGAGAGCGTCAGTATTAAGCGGGGGA
GAATTAGATCGCGATGGGAAAAAATTCGGTTAAGGCCAGGGGGAAAGAAAAAATATAAATTAAAACATAT
AGTATGGGCAAGCAGGGAGCTAGAACGATTCGCAGTTAATCCTGGCCTGTTAGAAACATCAGAAGGCTGT
AGACAAATACTGGGACAGCTACAACCATCCCTTCAGACAGGATCAGAAGAACTTAGATCATTATATAATA
CAGTAGCAACCCTCTATTGTGTGCATCAAAGGATAGAGATAAAAGACACCAAGGAAGCTTTAGACAAGAT
AGAGGAAGAGCAAAACAAAAGTAAGACCACCGCACAGCAAGCGGCCGCTGATCTTCAGACCTGGAGGAGG
AGATATGAGGGACAATTGGAGAAGTGAATTATATAAATATAAAGTAGTAAAAATTGAACCATTAGGAGTA
GCACCCACCAAGGCAAAGAGAAGAGTGGTGCAGAGAGAAAAAAGAGCAGTGGGAATAGGAGCTTTGTTCC
TTGGGTTCTTGGGAGCAGCAGGAAGCACTATGGGCGCAGCGTCAATGACGCTGACGGTACAGGCCAGACA
ATTATTGTCTGGTATAGTGCAGCAGCAGAACAATTTGCTGAGGGCTATTGAGGCGCAACAGCATCTGTTG
CAACTCACAGTCTGGGGCATCAAGCAGCTCCAGGCAAGAATCCTGGCTGTGGAAAGATACCTAAAGGATC
AACAGCTCCTGGGGATTTGGGGTTGCTCTGGAAAACTCATTTGCACCACTGCTGTGCCTTGGAATGCTAG
TTGGAGTAATAAATCTCTGGAACAGATTTGGAATCACACGACCTGGATGGAGTGGGACAGAGAAATTAAC
AATTACACAAGCTTAATACACTCCTTAATTGAAGAATCGCAAAACCAGCAAGAAAAGAATGAACAAGAAT
TATTGGAATTAGATAAATGGGCAAGTTTGTGGAATTGGTTTAACATAACAAATTGGCTGTGGTATATAAA
ATTATTCATAATGATAGTAGGAGGCTTGGTAGGTTTAAGAATAGTTTTTGCTGTACTTTCTATAGTGAAT
AGAGTTAGGCAGGGATATTCACCATTATCGTTTCAGACCCACCTCCCAACCCCGAGGGGACCCGACAGGC
CCGAAGGAATAGAAGAAGAAGGTGGAGAGAGAGACAGAGACAGATCCATTCGATTAGTGAACGGATCTCG
ACGGTATCGGTTAACTTTTAAAAGAAAAGGGGGGATTGGGGGGTACAGTGCAGGGGAAAGAATAGTAGAC
ATAATAGCAACAGACATACAAACTAAAGAATTACAAAAACAAATTACAAAAATTCAAAATTTTATCGATC
ACGAGACTAGCCTCGAGCTGGCTGCAGTAACGCCATTTTGCAAGGCATGGAAAAATACCAAACCAAGAAT
AGAGAAGTTCAGATCAAGGGCGGGTACATGAAAATAGCTAACGTTGGGCCAAACAGGATATCTGCGGTGA
GCAGTTTCGGCCCCGGCCCGGGGCCAAGAACAGATGGTCACCGCAGTTTCGGCCCCGGCCCGAGGCCAAG
AACAGATGGTCCCCAGATATGGCCCAACCCTCAGCAGTTTCTTAAGACCCATCAGATGTTTCCAGGCTCC
CCCAAGGACCTGAAATGACCCTGCGCCTTATTTGAATTAACCAATCAGCCTGCTTCTCGCTTCTGTTCGC
GCGCTTCTGCTTCCCGAGCTCTATAAAAGAGCTCACAACCCCTCACTCGGCGCGCCAGTCCTCCGACAGA
CTGAGTCGGCCGGTCGAATCAAGCTTATCGATACCGTCGACGGATCCGCTAGCCCGCGGTTCGAAATGGC
GGCGGCAGAGCCCGCGAGCTCGGGCCAGCAGGCGCCGGCAGGGCAGGGGCAGGGCCAGCGGCCGCCGCCG
CAGCCTCCGCAGGCGCAAGCCCCGCAGCCGCCCCCGCCGCCGCAGCTCGGGGGCGCCGGGGGCGGCAGCA
GCAGGCACGAGAAGAGCCTGGGGCTGCTCACTACCAAGTTCGTGTCGCTGCTGCAGGAGGCCAAGGACGG
CGTTCTGGATCTCAAAGCGGCTGCTGATACTTTGGCTGTGAGGCAAAAAAGGAGAATTTATGATATCACC
AATGTCTTAGAGGGAATTGACTTGATTGAAAAAAAGTCAAAAAACAGTATCCAGTGGAAAGGTGTAGGTG
CTGGCTGTAATACTAAAGAAGTCATAGATAGATTAAGATATCTTAAAGCTGAAATTGAAGATCTAGAACT
GAAGGAAAGAGAACTTGATCAGCAGAAGTTGTGGCTACAGCAAAGCATCAAAAATGTGATGGACGATTCC
ATTAATAATAGATTTTCCTATGTAACTCATGAAGACATCTGTAATTGCTTTAATGGTGATACACTTTTGG
CCATTCAGGCACCTTCTGGTACACAACTGGAGGTACCCATTCCAGAAATGGGTCAGAATGGACAAAAGAA
ATACCAGATCAATCTAAAGAGTCATTCAGGACCTATCCATGTGCTGCTTATAAATAAAGAGTCGAGTTCA
TCTAAGCCCGTGGTTTTTCCTGTTCCCCCACCTGATGACCTCACACAGCCTTCCTCCCAGTCCTTGACTC
CAGTGACTCCACAGAAATCCAGCATGGCAACTCAAAATCTGCCTGAGCAACATGTCTCTGAAAGAAGCCA
GGCTCTGCAGCAGACATCAGCTACAGATATATCTTCAGGATCTATTAGTGGAGATATCATTGATGAGTTA
ATGTCTTCTGACGTGTTTCCTCTCTTAAGGCTTTCTCCTACCCCGGCAGATGACTACAACTTTAATTTAG
ATGATAACGAAGGAGTTTGTGATCTGTTTGATGTCCAGATACTAAATTATTGAACCGGTCGGATCCCCCG
GGCTGCAGGAATTCGAGCATCTTACCGCCATTTATTCCCATATTTGTTCTGTTTTTCTTGATTTGGGTAT
ACATTTAAATGTTAATAAAACAAAATGGTGGGGCAATCATTTACATTTTTAGGGATATGTAATTACTAGT
TCAGGTGTATTGCCACAAGACAAACATGTTAAGAAACTTTCCCGTTATTTACGCTCTGTTCCTGTTAATC
AACCTCTGGATTACAAAATTTGTGAAAGATTGACTGATATTCTTAACTATGTTGCTCCTTTTACGCTGTG
TGGATATGCTGCTTTAATGCCTCTGTATCATGCTATTGCTTCCCGTACGGCTTTCGTTTTCTCCTCCTTG
TATAAATCCTGGTTGCTGTCTCTTTATGAGGAGTTGTGGCCCGTTGTCCGTCAACGTGGCGTGGTGTGCT
CTGTGTTTGCTGACGCAACCCCCACTGGCTGGGGCATTGCCACCACCTGTCAACTCCTTTCTGGGACTTT
CGCTTTCCCCCTCCCGATCGCCACGGCAGAACTCATCGCCGCCTGCCTTGCCCGCTGCTGGACAGGGGCT
AGGTTGCTGGGCACTGATAATTCCGTGGTGTTGTCGGGGAAGCTGACGTCCTTTGCAATTCGATATCAAG
CTGTACCTTCTAGATGTACACATTCGTAAGCGCTTCTAGACCAATGACTTACAAGGCAGCTGTAGATCTT
AGCCACTTTTTAAAAGAAAAGGGGGGACTGGAAGGGCTAATTCACTCCCAACGAAGACAAGATCTGCTTT
TTGCTTGTACTGGGTCTCTCTGGTTAGACCAGATCTGAGCCTGGGAGCTCTCTGGCTAACTAGGGAACCC
ACTGCTTAAGCCTCAATAAAGCTTGCCTTGAGTGCTTCAAGTAGTGTGTGCCCGTCTGTTGTGTGACTCT
GGTAACTAGAGATCCCTCAGACCCTTTTAGTCAGTGTGGAAAATCTCTAGCAGTAGTAGTTCATGTCATC
TTATTATTCAGTATTTATAACTTGCAAAGAAATGAATATCAGAGAGTGAGAGGAACTTGTTTATTGCAGC
TTATAATGGTTACAAATAAAGCAATAGCATCACAAATTTCACAAATAAAGCATTTTTTTCACTGCATTCT
AGTTGTGGTTTGTCCAAACTCATCAATGTATCTTATCATGTCTGGCTCTAGCTATCCCGCCCCTAACTCC
GCCCATCCCGCCCCTAACTCCGCCCAGTTCCGCCCATTCTCCGCCCCATGGCTGACTAATTTTTTTT
