>Addgene plasmid #219331 | SFFV-E2F5-Brd 408 | depositor partial sequence | sequence record 428473 | TF ORF
ATGGCGGCGGCAGAGCCCGCGAGCTCGGGCCAGCAGGCGCCGGCAGGGCAGGGGCAGGGCCAGCGGCCGC
CGCCGCAGCCTCCGCAGGCGCAAGCCCCGCAGCCGCCCCCGCCGCCGCAGCTCGGGGGCGCCGGGGGCGG
CAGCAGCAGGCACGAGAAGAGCCTGGGGCTGCTCACTACCAAGTTCGTGTCGCTGCTGCAGGAGGCCAAG
GACGGCGTTCTGGATCTCAAAGCGGCTGCTGATACTTTGGCTGTGAGGCAAAAAAGGAGAATTTATGATA
TCACCAATGTCTTAGAGGGAATTGACTTGATTGAAAAAAAGTCAAAAAACAGTATCCAGTGGAAAGGTGT
AGGTGCTGGCTGTAATACTAAAGAAGTCATAGATAGATTAAGATATCTTAAAGCTGAAATTGAAGATCTA
GAACTGAAGGAAAGAGAACTTGATCAGCAGAAGTTGTGGCTACAGCAAAGCATCAAAAATGTGATGGACG
ATTCCATTAATAATAGATTTTCCTATGTAACTCATGAAGACATCTGTAATTGCTTTAATGGTGATACACT
TTTGGCCATTCAGGCACCTTCTGGTACACAACTGGAGGTACCCATTCCAGAAATGGGTCAGAATGGACAA
AAGAAATACCAGATCAATCTAAAGAGTCATTCAGGACCTATCCATGTGCTGCTTATAAATAAAGAGTCGA
GTTCATCTAAGCCCGTGGTTTTTCCTGTTCCCCCACCTGATGACCTCACACAGCCTTCCTCCCAGTCCTT
GACTCCAGTGACTCCACAGAAATCCAGCATGGCAACTCAAAATCTGCCTGAGCAACATGTCTCTGAAAGA
AGCCAGGCTCTGCAGCAGACATCAGCTACAGATATATCTTCAGGATCTATTAGTGGAGATATCATTGATG
AGTTAATGTCTTCTGACGTGTTTCCTCTCTTAAGGCTTTCTCCTACCCCGGCAGATGACTACAACTTTAA
TTTAGATGATAACGAAGGAGTTTGTGATCTGTTTGATGTCCAGATACTAAATTATTGA
