>Addgene plasmid #219331 | SFFV-E2F5-Brd 408 | depositor partial sequence | sequence record 428474 | Barcode sequence
TGTACACATTCGTAAGCGCT
